Addgene plasmid #77989: EXOSC10 gRNA (BRDN0001148841)
Purpose: 3rd generation lentiviral gRNA plasmid targeting human EXOSC10
Depositing lab: John Doench & David Root. Depositing organization: Broad Institute. Publication: Optimized sgRNA design to maximize activity and minimize off-target effects of CRISPR-Cas9. Doench JG, Fusi N, Sullender M, Hegde M, Vaimberg EW, Donovan KF, Smith I, Tothova Z, Wilen C, Orchard R, Virgin HW, Listgarten J, Root DE. Nat Biotechnol. 2016 Jan 18. doi: 10.1038/nbt.3437. PubMed 26780180.
Backbone
  Vector backbone: lentiGuide-Puro
  Backbone manufacturer: Zhang Lab (Addgene plasmid # 52963)
  Vector type: Mammalian Expression, Lentiviral, CRISPR
  Selectable markers: Puromycin
Growth in bacteria
  Bacterial resistance: Ampicillin, 100 μg/mL
  Growth temperature: 37°C
  Growth strain: DH5alpha
  Copy number: High Copy
Gene/Insert
  Gene/Insert name: EXOSC10 (alt names: EXOSC10; NM_001001998.2)
  gRNA/shRNA sequence: CAGCAAGCTATGATGCCCTG
  Species: H. sapiens (human)
  Entrez Gene: EXOSC10 (a.k.a. PM-Scl, PM/Scl-100, PMSCL, PMSCL2, RRP6, Rrp6p, p2, p3, p4)
  Promoter: hU6
  Cloning method: Unknown
  Sequencing primers: 5′ U6-F; 3′ pS2-R
Terms and licenses: Academic/Nonprofit Terms; Industry Terms: Not Available to Industry
Depositor comments: The gRNA was designed to target the following Genbank reference sequence(s): NM_001001998.2,NM_002685.3. Note that this plasmid does NOT contain Cas9. It should be used in conjunction with lentiCas9-Blast (Addgene #52962) or otherwise with cell lines already expressing Cas9. Browse the full kinome gRNA library at http://www.addgene.org/pooled-library/broadgpp-human-kinome/ or visit http://www.broadinstitute.org/rnai/public/ for detailed protocols and information.
How to cite: EXOSC10 gRNA (BRDN0001148841) was a gift from John Doench & David Root (Addgene plasmid # 77989 ; http://n2t.net/addgene:77989 ; RRID:Addgene_77989)
