[The description below was written by a language model from this plasmid's Addgene catalogue record and pLannotate feature annotations shown in this document.]
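Description:
EXOSC10 gRNA (BRDN0001148841) is a third-generation lentiviral CRISPR guide plasmid built on the lentiGuide-Puro backbone and designed to express a single guide RNA against human EXOSC10 (also known as RRP6 or PM/Scl-100). The guide spacer sits between a human U6 RNA polymerase III promoter and the Streptococcus pyogenes Cas9 gRNA scaffold, so transduced cells transcribe a complete sgRNA. According to the depositor, the guide was designed against two EXOSC10 reference transcripts, and the plasmid is associated with a human kinome gRNA library. A separate cassette downstream uses the EF-1α core promoter with its intron A to drive puromycin N-acetyltransferase, allowing puromycin selection of transduced mammalian cells, and a WPRE follows to enhance transcript stability and expression.

The viral framework is typical of a Tat-independent, self-inactivating design. An RSV promoter is fused to a truncated HIV-1 5' LTR and drives genomic RNA production in packaging cells. It is followed by the Ψ packaging signal with a partial gag sequence, the Rev response element for Rev-dependent nuclear export, and a cPPT/CTS element. A ΔU3 3' LTR then inactivates LTR promoter activity after integration. An SV40 poly(A) signal and SV40 origin lie outside the provirus. In bacteria the 8.3 kb plasmid is maintained by a high-copy ColE1/pUC-type origin with ampicillin resistance, and it also carries an f1 origin and residual lac, T7 and T3 elements from the cloning backbone.

The construct does not encode Cas9. It is intended for use with a separate Cas9 vector such as lentiCas9-Blast, or in cell lines that already express Cas9, to disrupt EXOSC10.
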