Features (pLannotate 1.2.2; 29 found; start..end, strand, type, name):
     14..80      +  CDS            small t antigen (fragment): SV40 (simian virus 40) small t antigen
    106..317     +  promoter       EF-1α core promoter: core promoter for human elongation factor EF-1α
    318..1256    +  intron         EF-1α intron A: intron upstream of the start codon of human EF-1α
   1278..1877    +  CDS            PuroR (fragment): puromycin N-acetyltransferase; pac from Streptomyces; confers resistance to puromycin
   1893..2481    +  misc_feature   WPRE: woodchuck hepatitis virus posttranscriptional regulatory element
   2532..2551    +  misc_feature   cPPT/CTS (fragment): central polypurine tract and central termination sequence of HIV-1
   2553..2786    +  LTR            3' LTR (ΔU3): self-inactivating 3' long terminal repeat (LTR) from HIV-1
   2864..2985    +  polyA_signal   SV40 poly(A) signal: SV40 polyadenylation signal
   3025..3160    +  rep_origin     SV40 ori: SV40 origin of replication
   3181..3199    -  promoter       T7 promoter: promoter for bacteriophage T7 RNA polymerase
   3207..3362    +  CDS            lacZα (fragment): LacZα fragment of β-galactosidase; lacZ fragment
   3367..3795    +  rep_origin     f1 ori (sequence partly withheld): f1 bacteriophage origin of replication; arrow indicates direction of (+) strand synthesis
   3848..3952    +  promoter       AmpR promoter: bla
   3953..4813    +  CDS            AmpR: β-lactamase; bla; confers resistance to ampicillin, carbenicillin, and related antibiotics
   4984..5572    +  rep_origin     ori: high-copy-number ColE1/pMB1/pBR322/pUC origin of replication
   5755..5847    +  CDS            lacI (fragment): lac repressor; lacI; The lac repressor binds to the lac operator to inhibit transcription in E. coli. This inhibition can be relieved by adding lactose or isopropyl-β-D-thiogalactopyranoside (IPTG).
   5860..5881    +  protein_bind   CAP binding site: CAP binding activates transcription in the presence of cAMP. E. coli catabolite activator protein
   5896..5926    +  promoter       lac promoter: promoter for the E. coli lac operon
   5934..5950    +  protein_bind   lac operator: The lac repressor binds to the lac operator to inhibit transcription in E. coli. This inhibition can be relieved by adding lactose or isopropyl-β-D-thiogalactopyranoside (IPTG). lac repressor encoded by lacI
   5995..6013    +  promoter       T3 promoter: promoter for bacteriophage T3 RNA polymerase
   6041..6267    +  promoter       RSV promoter: Rous sarcoma virus enhancer/promoter
   6268..6448    +  LTR            5' LTR (truncated): truncated 5' long terminal repeat (LTR) from HIV-1
   6495..6620    +  misc_feature   HIV-1 Ψ: packaging signal of human immunodeficiency virus type 1
   6604..6967    +  CDS            HIV-1 gag (fragment): gag protein from human immunodeficiency virus 1; gag
   7113..7346    +  misc_feature   RRE: The Rev response element (RRE) of HIV-1 allows for Rev-dependent mRNA export from the nucleus to the cytoplasm.
   7723..7749    +  CDS            Rev (fragment): human immunodeficiency virus 1 (HIV-1) Rev protein; rev; enhances nuclear export of unspliced and incompletely spliced viral mRNAs
   7753..7993    +  promoter       U6 promoter: RNA polymerase III promoter for human U6 snRNA
   8023..8098    +  misc_RNA       gRNA scaffold: guide RNA scaffold for the Streptococcus pyogenes CRISPR/Cas9 system
   8154..8271    +  misc_feature   cPPT/CTS: central polypurine tract and central termination sequence of HIV-1
>Addgene plasmid #77989 | EXOSC10 gRNA (BRDN0001148841) | addgene full sequence | sequence record 188788 | Addgene Assembled Sequence
CCCGGGTGCAAAGATGGATAAAGTTTTAAACAGAGAGGAATCTTTGCAGCTAATGGACCTTCTAGGTCTT
GAAAGGAGTGGGAATTGGCTCCGGTGCCCGTCAGTGGGCAGAGCGCACATCGCCCACAGTCCCCGAGAAG
TTGGGGGGAGGGGTCGGCAATTGATCCGGTGCCTAGAGAAGGTGGCGCGGGGTAAACTGGGAAAGTGATG
TCGTGTACTGGCTCCGCCTTTTTCCCGAGGGTGGGGGAGAACCGTATATAAGTGCAGTAGTCGCCGTGAA
CGTTCTTTTTCGCAACGGGTTTGCCGCCAGAACACAGGTAAGTGCCGTGTGTGGTTCCCGCGGGCCTGGC
CTCTTTACGGGTTATGGCCCTTGCGTGCCTTGAATTACTTCCACCTGGCTGCAGTACGTGATTCTTGATC
CCGAGCTTCGGGTTGGAAGTGGGTGGGAGAGTTCGAGGCCTTGCGCTTAAGGAGCCCCTTCGCCTCGTGC
TTGAGTTGAGGCCTGGCCTGGGCGCTGGGGCCGCCGCGTGCGAATCTGGTGGCACCTTCGCGCCTGTCTC
GCTGCTTTCGATAAGTCTCTAGCCATTTAAAATTTTTGATGACCTGCTGCGACGCTTTTTTTCTGGCAAG
ATAGTCTTGTAAATGCGGGCCAAGATCTGCACACTGGTATTTCGGTTTTTGGGGCCGCGGGCGGCGACGG
GGCCCGTGCGTCCCAGCGCACATGTTCGGCGAGGCGGGGCCTGCGAGCGCGGCCACCGAGAATCGGACGG
GGGTAGTCTCAAGCTGGCCGGCCTGCTCTGGTGCCTGGCCTCGCGCCGCCGTGTATCGCCCCGCCCTGGG
CGGCAAGGCTGGCCCGGTCGGCACCAGTTGCGTGAGCGGAAAGATGGCCGCTTCCCGGCCCTGCTGCAGG
GAGCTCAAAATGGAGGACGCGGCGCTCGGGAGAGCGGGCGGGTGAGTCACCCACACAAAGGAAAAGGGCC
TTTCCGTCCTCAGCCGTCGCTTCATGTGACTCCACGGAGTACCGGGCGCCGTCCAGGCACCTCGATTAGT
TCTCGAGCTTTTGGAGTACGTCGTCTTTAGGTTGGGGGGAGGGGTTTTATGCGATGGAGTTTCCCCACAC
TGAGTGGGTGGAGACTGAAGTTAGGCCAGCTTGGCACTTGATGTAATTCTCCTTGGAATTTGCCCTTTTT
GAGTTTGGATCTTGGTTCATTCTCAAGCCTCAGACAGTGGTTCAAAGTTTTTTTCTTCCATTTCAGGTGT
CGTGACGTACGGCCACCATGACCGAGTACAAGCCCACGGTGCGCCTCGCCACCCGCGACGACGTCCCCAG
GGCCGTACGCACCCTCGCCGCCGCGTTCGCCGACTACCCCGCCACGCGCCACACCGTCGATCCGGACCGC
CACATCGAGCGGGTCACCGAGCTGCAAGAACTCTTCCTCACGCGCGTCGGGCTCGACATCGGCAAGGTGT
GGGTCGCGGACGACGGCGCCGCCGTGGCGGTCTGGACCACGCCGGAGAGCGTCGAAGCGGGGGCGGTGTT
CGCCGAGATCGGCCCGCGCATGGCCGAGTTGAGCGGTTCCCGGCTGGCCGCGCAGCAACAGATGGAAGGC
CTCCTGGCGCCGCACCGGCCCAAGGAGCCCGCGTGGTTCCTGGCCACCGTCGGAGTCTCGCCCGACCACC
AGGGCAAGGGTCTGGGCAGCGCCGTCGTGCTCCCCGGAGTGGAGGCGGCCGAGCGCGCCGGGGTGCCCGC
CTTCCTGGAGACCTCCGCGCCCCGCAACCTCCCCTTCTACGAGCGGCTCGGCTTCACCGTCACCGCCGAC
GTCGAGGTGCCCGAAGGACCGCGCACCTGGTGCATGACCCGCAAGCCCGGTGCCTGAACGCGTTAAGTCG
ACAATCAACCTCTGGATTACAAAATTTGTGAAAGATTGACTGGTATTCTTAACTATGTTGCTCCTTTTAC
GCTATGTGGATACGCTGCTTTAATGCCTTTGTATCATGCTATTGCTTCCCGTATGGCTTTCATTTTCTCC
TCCTTGTATAAATCCTGGTTGCTGTCTCTTTATGAGGAGTTGTGGCCCGTTGTCAGGCAACGTGGCGTGG
TGTGCACTGTGTTTGCTGACGCAACCCCCACTGGTTGGGGCATTGCCACCACCTGTCAGCTCCTTTCCGG
GACTTTCGCTTTCCCCCTCCCTATTGCCACGGCGGAACTCATCGCCGCCTGCCTTGCCCGCTGCTGGACA
GGGGCTCGGCTGTTGGGCACTGACAATTCCGTGGTGTTGTCGGGGAAATCATCGTCCTTTCCTTGGCTGC
TCGCCTGTGTTGCCACCTGGATTCTGCGCGGGACGTCCTTCTGCTACGTCCCTTCGGCCCTCAATCCAGC
GGACCTTCCTTCCCGCGGCCTGCTGCCGGCTCTGCGGCCTCTTCCGCGTCTTCGCCTTCGCCCTCAGACG
AGTCGGATCTCCCTTTGGGCCGCCTCCCCGCGTCGACTTTAAGACCAATGACTTACAAGGCAGCTGTAGA
TCTTAGCCACTTTTTAAAAGAAAAGGGGGGACTGGAAGGGCTAATTCACTCCCAACGAAGACAAGATCTG
CTTTTTGCTTGTACTGGGTCTCTCTGGTTAGACCAGATCTGAGCCTGGGAGCTCTCTGGCTAACTAGGGA
ACCCACTGCTTAAGCCTCAATAAAGCTTGCCTTGAGTGCTTCAAGTAGTGTGTGCCCGTCTGTTGTGTGA
CTCTGGTAACTAGAGATCCCTCAGACCCTTTTAGTCAGTGTGGAAAATCTCTAGCAGTACGTATAGTAGT
TCATGTCATCTTATTATTCAGTATTTATAACTTGCAAAGAAATGAATATCAGAGAGTGAGAGGAACTTGT
TTATTGCAGCTTATAATGGTTACAAATAAAGCAATAGCATCACAAATTTCACAAATAAAGCATTTTTTTC
ACTGCATTCTAGTTGTGGTTTGTCCAAACTCATCAATGTATCTTATCATGTCTGGCTCTAGCTATCCCGC
CCCTAACTCCGCCCATCCCGCCCCTAACTCCGCCCAGTTCCGCCCATTCTCCGCCCCATGGCTGACTAAT
TTTTTTTATTTATGCAGAGGCCGAGGCCGCCTCGGCCTCTGAGCTATTCCAGAAGTAGTGAGGAGGCTTT
TTTGGAGGCCTAGGGACGTACCCAATTCGCCCTATAGTGAGTCGTATTACGCGCGCTCACTGGCCGTCGT
TTTACAACGTCGTGACTGGGAAAACCCTGGCGTTACCCAACTTAATCGCCTTGCAGCACATCCCCCTTTC
GCCAGCTGGCGTAATAGCGAAGAGGCCCGCACCGATCGCCCTTCCCAACAGTTGCGCAGCCTGAATGGCG
AATGGG
[124 nt withheld, positions 3367-3490]
C
[91 nt withheld, positions 3492-3582]
A
[49 nt withheld, positions 3584-3632]
CCTTTGACGTTGGAGTCCACGTTCTTT
[37 nt withheld, positions 3660-3696]
ACCCTATCTCGGTCTATTCTTTTGATTTATAAGGGATTTTGCCGATTTCGGCCTATTGGTTAAAAAATGA
GCTGATTTAACAAAAATTTAACGCGAATTTTAACAAAATATTAACGCTTACAATTTAGGTGGCACTTTTC
GGGGAAATGTGCGCGGAACCCCTATTTGTTTATTTTTCTAAATACATTCAAATATGTATCCGCTCATGAG
ACAATAACCCTGATAAATGCTTCAATAATATTGAAAAAGGAAGAGTATGAGTATTCAACATTTCCGTGTC
GCCCTTATTCCCTTTTTTGCGGCATTTTGCCTTCCTGTTTTTGCTCACCCAGAAACGCTGGTGAAAGTAA
AAGATGCTGAAGATCAGTTGGGTGCACGAGTGGGTTACATCGAACTGGATCTCAACAGCGGTAAGATCCT
TGAGAGTTTTCGCCCCGAAGAACGTTTTCCAATGATGAGCACTTTTAAAGTTCTGCTATGTGGCGCGGTA
TTATCCCGTATTGACGCCGGGCAAGAGCAACTCGGTCGCCGCATACACTATTCTCAGAATGACTTGGTTG
AGTACTCACCAGTCACAGAAAAGCATCTTACGGATGGCATGACAGTAAGAGAATTATGCAGTGCTGCCAT
AACCATGAGTGATAACACTGCGGCCAACTTACTTCTGACAACGATCGGAGGACCGAAGGAGCTAACCGCT
TTTTTGCACAACATGGGGGATCATGTAACTCGCCTTGATCGTTGGGAACCGGAGCTGAATGAAGCCATAC
CAAACGACGAGCGTGACACCACGATGCCTGTAGCAATGGCAACAACGTTGCGCAAACTATTAACTGGCGA
ACTACTTACTCTAGCTTCCCGGCAACAATTAATAGACTGGATGGAGGCGGATAAAGTTGCAGGACCACTT
CTGCGCTCGGCCCTTCCGGCTGGCTGGTTTATTGCTGATAAATCTGGAGCCGGTGAGCGTGGGTCTCGCG
GTATCATTGCAGCACTGGGGCCAGATGGTAAGCCCTCCCGTATCGTAGTTATCTACACGACGGGGAGTCA
GGCAACTATGGATGAACGAAATAGACAGATCGCTGAGATAGGTGCCTCACTGATTAAGCATTGGTAACTG
TCAGACCAAGTTTACTCATATATACTTTAGATTGATTTAAAACTTCATTTTTAATTTAAAAGGATCTAGG
TGAAGATCCTTTTTGATAATCTCATGACCAAAATCCCTTAACGTGAGTTTTCGTTCCACTGAGCGTCAGA
CCCCGTAGAAAAGATCAAAGGATCTTCTTGAGATCCTTTTTTTCTGCGCGTAATCTGCTGCTTGCAAACA
AAAAAACCACCGCTACCAGCGGTGGTTTGTTTGCCGGATCAAGAGCTACCAACTCTTTTTCCGAAGGTAA
CTGGCTTCAGCAGAGCGCAGATACCAAATACTGTTCTTCTAGTGTAGCCGTAGTTAGGCCACCACTTCAA
GAACTCTGTAGCACCGCCTACATACCTCGCTCTGCTAATCCTGTTACCAGTGGCTGCTGCCAGTGGCGAT
AAGTCGTGTCTTACCGGGTTGGACTCAAGACGATAGTTACCGGATAAGGCGCAGCGGTCGGGCTGAACGG
GGGGTTCGTGCACACAGCCCAGCTTGGAGCGAACGACCTACACCGAACTGAGATACCTACAGCGTGAGCT
ATGAGAAAGCGCCACGCTTCCCGAAGGGAGAAAGGCGGACAGGTATCCGGTAAGCGGCAGGGTCGGAACA
GGAGAGCGCACGAGGGAGCTTCCAGGGGGAAACGCCTGGTATCTTTATAGTCCTGTCGGGTTTCGCCACC
TCTGACTTGAGCGTCGATTTTTGTGATGCTCGTCAGGGGGGCGGAGCCTATGGAAAAACGCCAGCAACGC
GGCCTTTTTACGGTTCCTGGCCTTTTGCTGGCCTTTTGCTCACATGTTCTTTCCTGCGTTATCCCCTGAT
TCTGTGGATAACCGTATTACCGCCTTTGAGTGAGCTGATACCGCTCGCCGCAGCCGAACGACCGAGCGCA
GCGAGTCAGTGAGCGAGGAAGCGGAAGAGCGCCCAATACGCAAACCGCCTCTCCCCGCGCGTTGGCCGAT
TCATTAATGCAGCTGGCACGACAGGTTTCCCGACTGGAAAGCGGGCAGTGAGCGCAACGCAATTAATGTG
AGTTAGCTCACTCATTAGGCACCCCAGGCTTTACACTTTATGCTTCCGGCTCGTATGTTGTGTGGAATTG
TGAGCGGATAACAATTTCACACAGGAAACAGCTATGACCATGATTACGCCAAGCGCGCAATTAACCCTCA
CTAAAGGGAACAAAAGCTGGAGCTGCAAGCTTAATGTAGTCTTATGCAATACTCTTGTAGTCTTGCAACA
TGGTAACGATGAGTTAGCAACATGCCTTACAAGGAGAGAAAAAGCACCGTGCATGCCGATTGGTGGAAGT
AAGGTGGTACGATCGTGCCTTATTAGGAAGGCAACAGACGGGTCTGACATGGATTGGACGAACCACTGAA
TTGCCGCATTGCAGAGATATTGTATTTAAGTGCCTAGCTCGATACATAAACGGGTCTCTCTGGTTAGACC
AGATCTGAGCCTGGGAGCTCTCTGGCTAACTAGGGAACCCACTGCTTAAGCCTCAATAAAGCTTGCCTTG
AGTGCTTCAAGTAGTGTGTGCCCGTCTGTTGTGTGACTCTGGTAACTAGAGATCCCTCAGACCCTTTTAG
TCAGTGTGGAAAATCTCTAGCAGTGGCGCCCGAACAGGGACTTGAAAGCGAAAGGGAAACCAGAGGAGCT
CTCTCGACGCAGGACTCGGCTTGCTGAAGCGCGCACGGCAAGAGGCGAGGGGCGGCGACTGGTGAGTACG
CCAAAAATTTTGACTAGCGGAGGCTAGAAGGAGAGAGATGGGTGCGAGAGCGTCAGTATTAAGCGGGGGA
GAATTAGATCGCGATGGGAAAAAATTCGGTTAAGGCCAGGGGGAAAGAAAAAATATAAATTAAAACATAT
AGTATGGGCAAGCAGGGAGCTAGAACGATTCGCAGTTAATCCTGGCCTGTTAGAAACATCAGAAGGCTGT
AGACAAATACTGGGACAGCTACAACCATCCCTTCAGACAGGATCAGAAGAACTTAGATCATTATATAATA
CAGTAGCAACCCTCTATTGTGTGCATCAAAGGATAGAGATAAAAGACACCAAGGAAGCTTTAGACAAGAT
AGAGGAAGAGCAAAACAAAAGTAAGACCACCGCACAGCAAGCGGCCGCTGATCTTCAGACCTGGAGGAGG
AGATATGAGGGACAATTGGAGAAGTGAATTATATAAATATAAAGTAGTAAAAATTGAACCATTAGGAGTA
GCACCCACCAAGGCAAAGAGAAGAGTGGTGCAGAGAGAAAAAAGAGCAGTGGGAATAGGAGCTTTGTTCC
TTGGGTTCTTGGGAGCAGCAGGAAGCACTATGGGCGCAGCGTCAATGACGCTGACGGTACAGGCCAGACA
ATTATTGTCTGGTATAGTGCAGCAGCAGAACAATTTGCTGAGGGCTATTGAGGCGCAACAGCATCTGTTG
CAACTCACAGTCTGGGGCATCAAGCAGCTCCAGGCAAGAATCCTGGCTGTGGAAAGATACCTAAAGGATC
AACAGCTCCTGGGGATTTGGGGTTGCTCTGGAAAACTCATTTGCACCACTGCTGTGCCTTGGAATGCTAG
TTGGAGTAATAAATCTCTGGAACAGATTTGGAATCACACGACCTGGATGGAGTGGGACAGAGAAATTAAC
AATTACACAAGCTTAATACACTCCTTAATTGAAGAATCGCAAAACCAGCAAGAAAAGAATGAACAAGAAT
TATTGGAATTAGATAAATGGGCAAGTTTGTGGAATTGGTTTAACATAACAAATTGGCTGTGGTATATAAA
ATTATTCATAATGATAGTAGGAGGCTTGGTAGGTTTAAGAATAGTTTTTGCTGTACTTTCTATAGTGAAT
AGAGTTAGGCAGGGATATTCACCATTATCGTTTCAGACCCACCTCCCAACCCCGAGGGGACCCAGAGAGG
GCCTATTTCCCATGATTCCTTCATATTTGCATATACGATACAAGGCTGTTAGAGAGATAATTAGAATTAA
TTTGACTGTAAACACAAAGATATTAGTACAAAATACGTGACGTAGAAAGTAATAATTTCTTGGGTAGTTT
GCAGTTTTAAAATTATGTTTTAAAATGGACTATCATATGCTTACCGTAACTTGAAAGTATTTCGATTTCT
TGGCTTTATATATCTTGTGGAAAGGACGAAACACCGCAGCAAGCTATGATGCCCTGGTTTTAGAGCTAGA
AATAGCAAGTTAAAATAAGGCTAGTCCGTTATCAACTTGAAAAAGTGGCACCGAGTCGGTGCTTTTTTAA
GCTTGGCGTAACTAGATCTTGAGACAAATGGCAGTATTCATCCACAATTTTAAAAGAAAAGGGGGGATTG
GGGGGTACAGTGCAGGGGAAAGAATAGTAGACATAATAGCAACAGACATACAAACTAAAGAATTACAAAA
ACAAATTACAAAAATTCAAAATTTTCGGGTTTATTACAGGGACAGCAGAGATCCACTTTGGCGCCGGCTC
GAGGGGG
