>Addgene plasmid #77989 | EXOSC10 gRNA (BRDN0001148841) | depositor partial sequence | sequence record 145448 | Target Sequence
CAGCAAGCTATGATGCCCTG
