>Addgene plasmid #77989 | EXOSC10 gRNA (BRDN0001148841) | addgene partial sequence | sequence record 188787 | hU6-F
ACGTGACGTAGAAAGTAATAATTTCTTGGGTAGTTTGCAGTTTTAAAATTATGTTTTAAAATGGACTATC
ATATGCTTACCGTAACTTGAAAGTATTTCGATTTCTTGGCTTTATATATCTTGTGGAAAGGACGAAACAC
CGCAGCAAGCTATGATGCCCTGGTTTTAGAGCTAGAAATAGCAAGTTAAAATAAGGCTAGTCCGTTATCA
ACTTGAAAAAGTGGCACCGAGTCGGTGCTTTTTTAAGCTTGGCGTAACTAGATCTTGAGACAAATGGCAG
TATTCATCCACAATTTTAAAAGAAAAGGGGGGATTGGGGGGTACAGTGCAGGGGAAAGAATAGTAGACAT
AATAGCAACAGACATACAAACTAAAGAATTACAAAAACAAATTACAAAAATTCAAAATTTTCGGGTTTAT
TACAGGGACAGCAGAGATCCACTTTGGCGCCGGCTCGAGGGGGCCCGGGTGCAAAGATGGATAAAGTTTT
AAACAGAGAGGAATCTTTGCAGCTAATGGACCTTCTAGGTCTTGAAAGGAGTGGGAATTGGCTCCGGTGC
CCGTCAGTGG
